Addgene plasmid #216853: pCLX-KRT7-GFP
Purpose: This plasmid is for the production of lentiviral vectors that can be used to identify and live sort pancreatic progenitor expresssing the Keratin7 gene.
Depositing lab: Patrick Salmon. Depositing organization: University of Geneva.
Backbone
  Vector backbone: pCLX
  Backbone size w/o insert (bp): 8124
  Total vector size (bp): 8824
  Vector type: Lentiviral
Growth in bacteria
  Bacterial resistance: Ampicillin, 100 μg/mL
  Growth temperature: 37°C
  Growth strain: NEB Stable
  Copy number: High Copy
Gene/Insert
  Gene/Insert name: GFP
  Insert size (bp): 700
  Promoter: Keratin7
  Cloning method: Gateway Cloning
  Sequencing primers: 5′ gacaggcccgaaggaatagaag; 3′ cgaccaggatgggcaccaccc
Terms and licenses: Academic/Nonprofit Terms; Industry Terms: Not Available to Industry
How to cite: pCLX-KRT7-GFP was a gift from Patrick Salmon (Addgene plasmid # 216853 ; http://n2t.net/addgene:216853 ; RRID:Addgene_216853)
