[The description below was written by a language model from this plasmid's Addgene catalogue record and pLannotate feature annotations shown in this document.]
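Description:
pCLX-KRT7-GFP is a lentiviral transfer plasmid built on the pCLX backbone, designed to produce HIV-1-derived vector particles that report activity of the Keratin 7 promoter. In bacteria it is maintained through a high-copy ColE1/pUC-type origin and selected with ampicillin via the β-lactamase gene. The backbone also carries an SV40 origin fragment and residual lac regulatory sequences that play no part in the payload.

Vector genomic RNA is transcribed from a hybrid 5' end in which a CMV enhancer is placed directly upstream of a truncated HIV-1 5' LTR. This is followed by the Ψ packaging signal with a short gag fragment, the cPPT/CTS element that aids nuclear import, and the Rev response element for Rev-dependent export of the unspliced RNA. The expression cassette was assembled by Gateway recombination. The interval of roughly 1.5 kb between the attB4 and attB1 sites carries no annotation in the feature table, but by position and by the catalogue entry it presumably holds the Keratin 7 promoter. EGFP lies between attB1 and attB2, and a downstream WPRE enhances transcript stability and expression. The 3' LTR is truncated, as is typical of self-inactivating designs, and has a loxP site immediately upstream of the annotated portion. A loxP placed in the 3' LTR is generally copied to both ends of the provirus during reverse transcription, allowing Cre-mediated excision, though the record does not state this purpose. A rabbit β-globin polyadenylation signal follows the LTR.

According to the record, vectors made from this plasmid are used to identify and live-sort pancreatic progenitor cells expressing Keratin 7, with GFP fluorescence marking cells in which the promoter is active. No mammalian selection marker is annotated.
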