Features (pLannotate 1.2.2; 28 found; start..end, strand, type, name):
      4..383     +  enhancer       CMV enhancer: human cytomegalovirus immediate early enhancer
    385..642     +  LTR            5' LTR (truncated): truncated 5' long terminal repeat (LTR) from HIV-1
    689..814     +  misc_feature   HIV-1 Ψ: packaging signal of human immunodeficiency virus type 1
    798..1157    +  CDS            HIV-1 gag (fragment): gag protein from human immunodeficiency virus 1; gag
   1306..1423    +  misc_feature   cPPT/CTS: central polypurine tract and central termination sequence of HIV-1
   1566..1649    +  CDS            vif (fragment): VIF_HV1BR - Experimental evidence at protein level: Swiss-Prot protein existence level 1. Counteracts the innate antiviral activity of host APOBEC3F and APOBEC3G. Forms a complex with host APOBEC3F and APOBEC3G thus preventing the entry of these lethally hypermutating enzymes into progeny virions. Recruits an active E3 ubiquitin ligase complex composed of elongin BC, CUL5, and RBX2 to induce polyubiquitination of APOBEC3G and APOBEC3F. In turn, they are directed to the 26S proteasome for degradation. Vif interaction with APOBEC3G also blocks its cytidine deaminase activity in a proteasome-inde
   1783..2016    +  misc_feature   RRE: The Rev response element (RRE) of HIV-1 allows for Rev-dependent mRNA export from the nucleus to the cytoplasm.
   2393..2493    +  CDS            Rev (fragment): human immunodeficiency virus 1 (HIV-1) Rev protein; rev; enhances nuclear export of unspliced and incompletely spliced viral mRNAs
   2520..2540    +  protein_bind   attB4: mutant version of attB; core recombination site for the Gateway® BP reaction BP Clonase™
   4048..4068    +  protein_bind   attB1: mutant version of attB; core recombination site for the Gateway® BP reaction BP Clonase™
   4081..4800    +  CDS            EGFP: the original enhanced GFP (Yang et al., 1996) mammalian codon-optimized
   4808..4824    -  protein_bind   attB2 (fragment): mutant version of attB; core recombination site for the Gateway® BP reaction BP Clonase™
   4843..5431    +  misc_feature   WPRE: woodchuck hepatitis virus posttranscriptional regulatory element
   5464..5553    +  CDS            nef (fragment): NEF_HV1LA - Experimental evidence at protein level: Swiss-Prot protein existence level 1. Extracellular Nef protein targets CD4(+) T-lymphocytes for apoptosis by interacting with CXCR4 surface receptors. From Human immunodeficiency virus type 1 group M subtype B (isolate Lai) (HIV-1).
   5574..5607    +  protein_bind   loxP: Cre-mediated recombination occurs in the 8-bp core sequence (GCATACAT). Cre recombinase
   5627..5807    +  LTR            5' LTR (truncated): truncated 5' long terminal repeat (LTR) from HIV-1
   5910..5965    +  polyA_signal   β-globin poly(A) signal: rabbit β-globin polyadenylation signal (Gil and Proudfoot, 1987)
   6350..6366    -  protein_bind   lac operator: The lac repressor binds to the lac operator to inhibit transcription in E. coli. This inhibition can be relieved by adding lactose or isopropyl-β-D-thiogalactopyranoside (IPTG). lac repressor encoded by lacI
   6374..6404    -  promoter       lac promoter: promoter for the E. coli lac operon
   6419..6440    -  protein_bind   CAP binding site: CAP binding activates transcription in the presence of cAMP. E. coli catabolite activator protein
   6453..6492    -  CDS            lacI (fragment): lac repressor; lacI; The lac repressor binds to the lac operator to inhibit transcription in E. coli. This inhibition can be relieved by adding lactose or isopropyl-β-D-thiogalactopyranoside (IPTG).
   6499..6521    +  promoter       SV40 promoter (fragment): SV40 enhancer and early promoter
   6545..6680    +  rep_origin     SV40 ori: SV40 origin of replication
   6700..6834    +  polyA_signal   SV40 poly(A) signal: SV40 polyadenylation signal
   6836..6890    -  CDS            lacI (fragment): lac repressor; lacI; The lac repressor binds to the lac operator to inhibit transcription in E. coli. This inhibition can be relieved by adding lactose or isopropyl-β-D-thiogalactopyranoside (IPTG).
   7073..7661    -  rep_origin     ori: high-copy-number ColE1/pMB1/pBR322/pUC origin of replication
   7832..8692    -  CDS            AmpR: β-lactamase; bla; confers resistance to ampicillin, carbenicillin, and related antibiotics
   8693..8797    -  promoter       AmpR promoter: bla
>Addgene plasmid #216853 | pCLX-KRT7-GFP | addgene full sequence | sequence record 431654 | Addgene NGS Result
GTCGACATTGATTATTGACTAGTTATTAATAGTAATCAATTACGGGGTCATTAGTTCATAGCCCATATAT
GGAGTTCCGCGTTACATAACTTACGGTAAATGGCCCGCCTGGCTGACCGCCCAACGACCCCCGCCCATTG
ACGTCAATAATGACGTATGTTCCCATAGTAACGCCAATAGGGACTTTCCATTGACGTCAATGGGTGGAGT
ATTTACGGTAAACTGCCCACTTGGCAGTACATCAAGTGTATCATATGCCAAGTACGCCCCCTATTGACGT
CAATGACGGTAAATGGCCCGCCTGGCATTATGCCCAGTACATGACCTTATGGGACTTTCCTACTTGGCAG
TACATCTACGTATTAGTCATCGCTATTACCATGGGAGGCGTGGCCTGGGCGGGACTGGGGAGTGGCGAGC
CCTCAGATCCTGCATATAAGCAGCTGCTTTTTGCCTGTACTGGGTCTCTCTGGTTAGACCAGATCTGAGC
CTGGGAGCTCTCTGGCTAACTAGGGAACCCACTGCTTAAGCCTCAATAAAGCTTGCCTTGAGTGCTTCAA
GTAGTGTGTGCCCGTCTGTTGTGTGACTCTGGTAACTAGAGATCCCTCAGACCCTTTTAGTCAGTGTGGA
AAATCTCTAGCAGTGGCGCCCGAACAGGGACTTGAAAGCGAAAGGGAAACCAGAGGAGCTCTCTCGACGC
AGGACTCGGCTTGCTGAAGCGCGCACGGCAAGAGGCGAGGGGCGGCGACTGGTGAGTACGCCAAAAATTT
TGACTAGCGGAGGCTAGAAGGAGAGAGATGGGTGCGAGAGCGTCAGTATTAAGCGGGGGAGAATTAGATC
GCGATGGGAAAAAATTCGGTTAAGGCCAGGGGGAAAGAAAAAATATAAATTAAAACATATAGTATGGGCA
AGCAGGGAGCTAGAACGATTCGCAGTTAATACTGGCCTGTTAGAAACATCAGAAGGCTGTAGACAAATAC
TGGGACAGCTACAACCATCCCTTCAGACAGGATCAGAAGAACTTAGATCATTATATAATACAGTAGCAAC
CCTCTATTGTGTGCATCAAAGGATAGAGATAAAAGACACCAAGGAAGCTTTAGACAAGATAGAGGAAGAG
CAAAACAAAAGTAAGAAAAAAGCACAGCAAGCAGCAGGATCTTCAGACCTGGAAATTCCCTACAATCCCC
AAAGTCAAGGAGTAGTAGAATCTATGAATAAAGAATTAAAGAAAATTATAGGACAGGTAAGAGATCAGGC
TGAACATCTTAAGACAGCAGTACAAATGGCAGTATTCATCCACAATTTTAAAAGAAAAGGGGGGATTGGG
GGGTACAGTGCAGGGGAAAGAATAGTAGACATAATAGCAACAGACATACAAACTAAAGAATTACAAAAAC
AAATTACAAAAATTCAAAATTTTCGGGTTTATTACAGGGACAGCAGAAATCCACTTTGGAAAGGACCAGC
AAAGCTCCTCTGGAAAGGTGAAGGGGCAGTAGTAATACAAGATAATAGTGACATAAAAGTAGTGCCAAGA
AGAAAAGCAAAGATCATTAGGGATTATGGAAAACAGATGGCAGGTGATGATTGTGTGGCAAGTAGACAGG
ATGAGGATTAGAACATGGAAAAGTTTAGTAAAACACCATAAGGAGGAGATATGAGGGACAATTGGAGAAG
TGAATTATATAAATATAAAGTAGTAAAAATTGAACCATTAGGAGTAGCACCCACCAAGGCAAAGAGAAGA
GTGGTGCAGAGAGAAAAAAGAGCAGTGGGAATAGGAGCTTTGTTCCTTGGGTTCTTGGGAGCAGCAGGAA
GCACTATGGGCGCAGCGTCAATGACGCTGACGGTACAGGCCAGACAATTATTGTCTGGTATAGTGCAGCA
GCAGAACAATTTGCTGAGGGCTATTGAGGCGCAACAGCATCTGTTGCAACTCACAGTCTGGGGCATCAAG
CAGCTCCAGGCAAGAATCCTGGCTGTGGAAAGATACCTAAAGGATCAACAGCTCCTGGGGATTTGGGGTT
GCTCTGGAAAACTCATTTGCACCACTGCTGTGCCTTGGAATGCTAGTTGGAGTAATAAATCTCTGGAACA
GATTTGGAATCACACGACCTGGATGGAGTGGGACAGAGAAATTAACAATTACACAAGCTTAATACACTCC
TTAATTGAAGAATCGCAAAACCAGCAAGAAAAGAATGAACAAGAATTATTGGAATTAGATAAATGGGCAA
GTTTGTGGAATTGGTTTAACATAACAAATTGGCTGTGGTATATAAAATTATTCATAATGATAGTAGGAGG
CTTGGTAGGTTTAAGAATAGTTTTTGCTGTACTTTCTATAGTGAATAGAGTTAGGCAGGGATATTCACCA
TTATCGTTTCAGACCCACCTCCCAACCCCGAGGGGACCCGACAGGCCCGAAGGAATAGAAGAAGAAGGTG
GAGAGAGAGACAGAGACAGATCCATTCGATTAGTGAACGGATCTCGACGGTATCTAGTGATTATCGGATC
AACTTTGTATAGAAAAGTTGGCTAGCACTGGAGTTTTAAAGAATGTTCCAGGGAGGGGTAAGAGGCCCAG
GGCAGATGTGGGGTAGGCTCAGGAATGAGGAAGTATTTCTCAAGCCTGTGTGTGGTGGTTATAGGGGGCC
GAGGCCTGGACTGAAGTGCCCAGGTACTTTTGTCTGTGTGCTTCCCAGCTCTTGTTAGACCCTCATCCTG
AAGGAGCTGTGGCTGAGGGGGCCAGGACCCGTCCAGGTCAGCGCACTAGCTGTGCCCTGCTGGGGCTCAG
CTTGAGAAAGAGAAGGAGCTCTTGGTGTGGGTGAGAAACAACCTCCAAAGTGGGGGATGGGTGGCAGGGG
CTGTAGCAGGATGGAAAGTGGGGTGCAGAGGGGGACAAAGGACTGAGGAAGCACCTTGAGGGGTAGGGAG
TCTCCTTGAGAGCTTAGGGTTGTCTACCTGAAAAGGCAAAGCAGGAAGAATATGACATTCCCATCCTCCC
CACCTAGGACGCCCCTAAAGGACCAGTCTCACTGCATGGAGCCAGAGGTGGGCTAAAGGCTGTCCAAGTG
AGTCTGGGAAAACTGGAAGTCCAGGAGCACTCCGAGGAGCACTGAGCACACCACCACGGGTTACCACAGA
GGCCAGTTTTAGTTGATTCCCTTGTCAGGCATAGCCTAGTGGGTTTGTAAGCAGGAAAAATGAGGCAGAG
CAGGGAGGAACGTCTGGATGTGAACGGGAGACAGGACACACACATGTGCATACAAATGTGTTCAGTTGTG
AATCCAGACCCCCCATGCACAGACTGCACTCATATACACTCACACTAGTGTGTTAGGGGTATGAGGGCAC
AGAAGGGTACGCACAGCCATCCCAGGAACCCATACAGTAGTTTGAGGAGGGGGTGAGGCAAGCCCTCTGA
ACTTGGATGGTGGGGAGGGCGCAGTTACTGAAACAGCTCTTCCCAGTAAGGATCGTCACAGGGCCAGGTT
ACTCAAGAACTGAGCTGAGCTCTCCAGTAGCAGCTGGGCCAGGAAGGAGAGTCCTAGGAAGCCTAGGGCT
TCCCCAGCCAGTGGGTGAGGGGTTTCAACTTTCAGCAGGAGCTAAAGTTTGTCAGGCACTTCCTTTTGTA
GCACTTGGCTTTCCTACTGGCCTCAGGAATCTAGGTATTCACTCCTCATACCTGCTCTAGGAAGCCTTCT
CCTGCCAATTGTAAGGTGGTCTCTTTGCGGTCCAGAGATTTCTGGGCTGTGGGTATCTTGGACAACTTGC
CTGAGGTGTGGGTGTCTCACGACGGCGTCTCGGCCTCCTGCAGACACTTCCCGAGTGGACGAAGAGCCTT
GGGCGGCGGCTGGGGGCGGTGCGAGGGCAGAAGGCAGGCGGACAGGAAGGCCCTGGCTGCAGAGAAAGGT
GGCCAGCGGCCAGCCCCGCCCTGTCCCCACCTGTGTGCGCTCAGCCTCCGCCCCGCATGGAGGAATAAAA
GGTCGCAGACTGCCTGAGGTCAGGGAGTTCGCGCTGCTCCTCGCCTCGTCCAGCCAGCAAGTTTGTACAA
AAAAGCAGGCTCCCGCCACCATGGTGAGCAAGGGCGAGGAGCTGTTCACCGGGGTGGTGCCCATCCTGGT
CGAGCTGGACGGCGACGTAAACGGCCACAAGTTCAGCGTGTCCGGCGAGGGCGAGGGCGATGCCACCTAC
GGCAAGCTGACCCTGAAGTTCATCTGCACCACCGGCAAGCTGCCCGTGCCCTGGCCCACCCTCGTGACCA
CCCTGACCTACGGCGTGCAGTGCTTCAGCCGCTACCCCGACCACATGAAGCAGCACGACTTCTTCAAGTC
CGCCATGCCCGAAGGCTACGTCCAGGAGCGCACCATCTTCTTCAAGGACGACGGCAACTACAAGACCCGC
GCCGAGGTGAAGTTCGAGGGCGACACCCTGGTGAACCGCATCGAGCTGAAGGGCATCGACTTCAAGGAGG
ACGGCAACATCCTGGGGCACAAGCTGGAGTACAACTACAACAGCCACAACGTCTATATCATGGCCGACAA
GCAGAAGAACGGCATCAAGGTGAACTTCAAGATCCGCCACAACATCGAGGACGGCAGCGTGCAGCTCGCC
GACCACTACCAGCAGAACACCCCCATCGGCGACGGCCCCGTGCTGCTGCCCGACAACCACTACCTGAGCA
CCCAGTCCGCCCTGAGCAAAGACCCCAACGAGAAGCGCGATCACATGGTCCTGCTGGAGTTCGTGACCGC
CGCCGGGATCACTCTCGGCATGGACGAGCTGTACAAGTAAGACCCAGTTTCTTGTACAAAGTGGTGATAA
TCGAATTCCGATAATCAACCTCTGGATTACAAAATTTGTGAAAGATTGACTGGTATTCTTAACTATGTTG
CTCCTTTTACGCTATGTGGATACGCTGCTTTAATGCCTTTGTATCATGCTATTGCTTCCCGTATGGCTTT
CATTTTCTCCTCCTTGTATAAATCCTGGTTGCTGTCTCTTTATGAGGAGTTGTGGCCCGTTGTCAGGCAA
CGTGGCGTGGTGTGCACTGTGTTTGCTGACGCAACCCCCACTGGTTGGGGCATTGCCACCACCTGTCAGC
TCCTTTCCGGGACTTTCGCTTTCCCCCTCCCTATTGCCACGGCGGAACTCATCGCCGCCTGCCTTGCCCG
CTGCTGGACAGGGGCTCGGCTGTTGGGCACTGACAATTCCGTGGTGTTGTCGGGGAAGCTGACGTCCTTT
CCATGGCTGCTCGCCTGTGTTGCCACCTGGATTCTGCGCGGGACGTCCTTCTGCTACGTCCCTTCGGCCC
TCAATCCAGCGGACCTTCCTTCCCGCGGCCTGCTGCCGGCTCTGCGGCCTCTTCCGCGTCTTCGCCTTCG
CCCTCAGACGAGTCGGATCTCCCTTTGGGCCGCCTCCCCGCATCGGGAATTCCCGCGGTTCGCTTTAAGA
CCAATGACTTACAAGGCAGCTGTAGATCTTAGCCACTTTTTAAAAGAAAAGGGGGGACTGGAAGGGCTAA
TTCACTCCCAACGAAGACAAGATGGGATCAATTCACCATGGGAATAACTTCGTATAGCATACATTATACG
AAGTTATGCTGCTTTTTGCTTGTACTGGGTCTCTCTGGTTAGACCAGATCTGAGCCTGGGAGCTCTCTGG
CTAACTAGGGAACCCACTGCTTAAGCCTCAATAAAGCTTGCCTTGAGTGCTTCAAGTAGTGTGTGCCCGT
CTGTTGTGTGACTCTGGTAACTAGAGATCCCTCAGACCCTTTTAGTCAGTGTGGAAAATCTCTAGCAGCA
TCTAGTTGAATCGCCAGTGTGTCGAGCTAGCAGATCTTTTTCCCTCTGCCAAAAATTATGGGGACATCAT
GAAGCCCCTTGAGCATCTGACTTCTGGCTAATAAAGGAAATTTATTTTCATTGCAATAGTGTGTTGGAAT
TTTTTGTGTCTCTCACTCGGAAGGACATATGGGAGGGCAAATCATTTAAAACATCAGAATGAGTATTTGG
TTTAGAGTTTGGCAACATATGCCCATATGCTGGCTGCCATGAACAAAGGTTGGCTATAAAGAGGTCATCA
GTATATGAAACAGCCCCCTGCTGTCCATTCCTTATTCCATAGAAAAGCCTTGACTTGAGGTTAGATTTTT
TTTATATTTTGTTTTGTGTTATTTTTTTCTTTAACATCCCTAAAATTTTCCTTACATGTTTTACTAGCCA
GATTTTTCCTCCTCTCCTGACTACTCCCAGTCATAGCTGTCCCTCTTCTCTTATGGAGATCCCTCGACCT
GCAGCCCAAGCTTGGCGTAATCATGGTCATAGCTGTTTCCTGTGTGAAATTGTTATCCGCTCACAATTCC
ACACAACATACGAGCCGGAAGCATAAAGTGTAAAGCCTGGGGTGCCTAATGAGTGAGCTAACTCACATTA
ATTGCGTTGCGCTCACTGCCCGCTTTCCAGTCGGGAAACCTGTCGTGCCAGCGGATCCGCATCTCAATTA
GTCAGCAACCATAGTCCCGCCCCTAACTCCGCCCATCCCGCCCCTAACTCCGCCCAGTTCCGCCCATTCT
CCGCCCCATGGCTGACTAATTTTTTTTATTTATGCAGAGGCCGAGGCCGCCTCGGCCTCTGAGCTATTCC
AGAAGTAGTGAGGAGGCTTTTTTGGAGGCCTAGGCTTTTGCAAAAAGCTAACTTGTTTATTGCAGCTTAT
AATGGTTACAAATAAAGCAATAGCATCACAAATTTCACAAATAAAGCATTTTTTTCACTGCATTCTAGTT
GTGGTTTGTCCAAACTCATCAATGTATCTTATCATGTCTGGATCCGCTGCATTAATGAATCGGCCAACGC
GCGGGGAGAGGCGGTTTGCGTATTGGGCGCTCTTCCGCTTCCTCGCTCACTGACTCGCTGCGCTCGGTCG
TTCGGCTGCGGCGAGCGGTATCAGCTCACTCAAAGGCGGTAATACGGTTATCCACAGAATCAGGGGATAA
CGCAGGAAAGAACATGTGAGCAAAAGGCCAGCAAAAGGCCAGGAACCGTAAAAAGGCCGCGTTGCTGGCG
TTTTTCCATAGGCTCCGCCCCCCTGACGAGCATCACAAAAATCGACGCTCAAGTCAGAGGTGGCGAAACC
CGACAGGACTATAAAGATACCAGGCGTTTCCCCCTGGAAGCTCCCTCGTGCGCTCTCCTGTTCCGACCCT
GCCGCTTACCGGATACCTGTCCGCCTTTCTCCCTTCGGGAAGCGTGGCGCTTTCTCATAGCTCACGCTGT
AGGTATCTCAGTTCGGTGTAGGTCGTTCGCTCCAAGCTGGGCTGTGTGCACGAACCCCCCGTTCAGCCCG
ACCGCTGCGCCTTATCCGGTAACTATCGTCTTGAGTCCAACCCGGTAAGACACGACTTATCGCCACTGGC
AGCAGCCACTGGTAACAGGATTAGCAGAGCGAGGTATGTAGGCGGTGCTACAGAGTTCTTGAAGTGGTGG
CCTAACTACGGCTACACTAGAAGAACAGTATTTGGTATCTGCGCTCTGCTGAAGCCAGTTACCTTCGGAA
AAAGAGTTGGTAGCTCTTGATCCGGCAAACAAACCACCGCTGGTAGCGGTGGTTTTTTTGTTTGCAAGCA
GCAGATTACGCGCAGAAAAAAAGGATCTCAAGAAGATCCTTTGATCTTTTCTACGGGGTCTGACGCTCAG
TGGAACGAAAACTCACGTTAAGGGATTTTGGTCATGAGATTATCAAAAAGGATCTTCACCTAGATCCTTT
TAAATTAAAAATGAAGTTTTAAATCAATCTAAAGTATATATGAGTAAACTTGGTCTGACAGTTACCAATG
CTTAATCAGTGAGGCACCTATCTCAGCGATCTGTCTATTTCGTTCATCCATAGTTGCCTGACTCCCCGTC
GTGTAGATAACTACGATACGGGAGGGCTTACCATCTGGCCCCAGTGCTGCAATGATACCGCGAGACCCAC
GCTCACCGGCTCCAGATTTATCAGCAATAAACCAGCCAGCCGGAAGGGCCGAGCGCAGAAGTGGTCCTGC
AACTTTATCCGCCTCCATCCAGTCTATTAATTGTTGCCGGGAAGCTAGAGTAAGTAGTTCGCCAGTTAAT
AGTTTGCGCAACGTTGTTGCCATTGCTACAGGCATCGTGGTGTCACGCTCGTCGTTTGGTATGGCTTCAT
TCAGCTCCGGTTCCCAACGATCAAGGCGAGTTACATGATCCCCCATGTTGTGCAAAAAAGCGGTTAGCTC
CTTCGGTCCTCCGATCGTTGTCAGAAGTAAGTTGGCCGCAGTGTTATCACTCATGGTTATGGCAGCACTG
CATAATTCTCTTACTGTCATGCCATCCGTAAGATGCTTTTCTGTGACTGGTGAGTACTCAACCAAGTCAT
TCTGAGAATAGTGTATGCGGCGACCGAGTTGCTCTTGCCCGGCGTCAATACGGGATAATACCGCGCCACA
TAGCAGAACTTTAAAAGTGCTCATCATTGGAAAACGTTCTTCGGGGCGAAAACTCTCAAGGATCTTACCG
CTGTTGAGATCCAGTTCGATGTAACCCACTCGTGCACCCAACTGATCTTCAGCATCTTTTACTTTCACCA
GCGTTTCTGGGTGAGCAAAAACAGGAAGGCAAAATGCCGCAAAAAAGGGAATAAGGGCGACACGGAAATG
TTGAATACTCATACTCTTCCTTTTTCAATATTATTGAAGCATTTATCAGGGTTATTGTCTCATGAGCGGA
TACATATTTGAATGTATTTAGAAAAATAAACAAATAGGGGTTCCGCGCACATTTCCCCGAAAAGTGCCAC
CTGG
